>Addgene plasmid #179705 | CMVTO-GFP-Kir2.1-HA-tevs-RXR-V2 | addgene full sequence | sequence record 356815 | Addgene NGS Result
AAAATTTAAGCTACAACAAGGCAAGGCTTGACCGACAATTGCATGAAGAATCTGCTTAGGGTTAGGCGTT
TTGCGCTGCTTCGTACGGGCCAGATATACGCGTTGACATTGATTATTGACTAGTTATTAATAGTAATCAA
TTACGGGGTCATTAGTTCATAGCCCATATATGGAGTTCCGCGTTACATAACTTACGGTAAATGGCCCGCC
TGGCTGACCGCCCAACGACCCCCGCCCATTGACGTCAATAATGACGTATGTTCCCATAGTAACGCCAATA
GGGACTTTCCATTGACGTCAATGGGTGGAGTATTTACGGTAAACTGCCCACTTGGCAGTACATCAAGTGT
ATCATATGCCAAGTACGCCCCCTATTGACGTCAATGACGGTAAATGGCCCGCCTGGCATTATGCCCAGTA
CATGACCTTATGGGACTTTCCTACTTGGCAGTACATCTACGTATTAGTCATCGCTATTACCATGGTGATG
CGGTTTTGGCAGTACATCAATGGGCGTGGATAGCGGTTTGACTCACGGGGATTTCCAAGTCTCCACCCCA
TTGACGTCAATGGGAGTTTGTTTTGGCACCAAAATCAACGGGACTTTCCAAAATGTCGTAACAACTCCGC
CCCATTGACGCAAATGGGCGGTAGGCGTGTACGGTGGGAGGTCTATATAAGCAGAGCTCTCCCTATCAGT
GATAGAGATCTCCCTATCAGTGATAGAGATCGTCGACGAGCTCGTTTAGTGAACCGTCAGATCGCCTGGA
GACGCCATCCACGCTGTTTTGACCTCCATAGAAGACACCGGGACCGATCCAGCCTCCGGACTCTAGCGTT
TAAACTTAAGCTTCGCCACCGCTAGCATGGTCTCAAAGGGCGAGGAACTTTTTACGGGCGTTGTTCCGAT
CCTCGTCGAATTGGACGGGGACGTTAATGGGCATAAATTCTCAGTTAGTGGTGAGGGTGAGGGGGACGCG
ACATATGGGAAACTTACGCTGAAGTTCATATGTACCACCGGAAAATTGCCAGTGCCGTGGCCTACTCTCG
TCACCACCCTGACATATGGTGTTCAGTGTTTTAGCCGGTATCCAGACCATATGAAACAGCACGATTTTTT
TAAATCCGCTATGCCTGAAGGTTACGTACAGGAGCGAACGATATTTTTTAAAGACGACGGAAACTACAAA
ACTAGAGCCGAGGTAAAATTCGAGGGTGACACTCTCGTGAACCGGATCGAACTGAAGGGCATAGATTTTA
AGGAGGATGGCAATATACTGGGCCACAAGCTCGAATACAACTATAATTCTCATAATGTCTATATCATGGC
GGACAAACAGAAAAACGGCATCAAGGTAAACTTTAAAATCCGACACAATATTGAGGACGGCTCTGTCCAG
CTTGCGGACCATTACCAACAGAACACGCCGATAGGGGATGGTCCAGTACTTCTCCCTGATAATCACTATT
TGTCTACTCAGTCAGCTCTTAGCAAGGACCCAAACGAAAAACGGGATCACATGGTCCTTCTTGAGTTCGT
CACTGCGGCTGGGATAACACTCGGGATGGACGAACTGTATAAGGGCGCCATGGGCAGTGTGCGAACCAAC
CGCTACAGCATCGTCTCTTCAGAAGAAGACGGTATGAAGTTGGCCACCATGGCAGTTGCAAATGGCTTTG
GGAACGGGAAGAGTAAAGTCCACACCCGACAACAGTGCAGGAGCCGCTTTGTGAAGAAAGATGGCCACTG
TAATGTTCAGTTCATCAATGTGGGTGAGAAGGGGCAACGGTATCTCGCAGACATCTTCACCACGTGTGTG
GACATTCGCTGGCGGTGGATGCTGGTTATCTTCTGCCTGGCTTTCGTCCTGTCATGGCTGTTTTTTGGCT
GTGTGTTTTGGTTGATAGCTCTGCTCCATGGGGACCTGGATGCATACCCATACGATGTTCCAGATTACGC
TTCCAAAGAGGGCAAGGCTTGTGTGTCCGAGGTCAACAGCTTCACGGCTGCCTTCCTCTTCTCCATTGAG
ACCCAGACAACCATAGGCTATGGTTTCAGATGTGTCACGGATGAATGCCCAATTGCTGTTTTCATGGTGG
TGTTCCAGTCAATCGTGGGCTGCATCATAGATGCTTTCATCATTGGCGCAGTCATGGCCAAGATGGCAAA
GCCAAAGAAGAGAAACGAGACTCTTGTCTTCAGTCACAATGCCGTGATTGCCATGAGAGACGGCAAGCTG
TGTTTGATGTGGCGAGTGGGCAATCTTCGGAAAAGCCACTTGGTGGAAGCTCATGTTCGAGCACAGCTCC
TCAAATCCAGAATTACTTCTGAAGGGGAGTATATCCCTCTGGATCAAATAGACATCAATGTTGGGTTTGA
CAGTGGAATAGATCGTATATTTCTGGTGTCCCCAATCACTATAGTCCATGAAATAGATGAAGACAGTCCT
TTATATGATTTGAGTAAACAGGACATTGACAACGCAGACTTTGAAATCGTGGTCATACTGGAAGGCATGG
TGGAAGCCACTGCCATGACGACACAGTGCCGTAGCTCTTATCTAGCAAATGAAATCCTGTGGGGCCACCG
CTATGAGCCTGTGCTCTTTGAAGAGAAGCACTACTACAAAGTGGACTATTCCAGGTTCCACAAAACTTAC
GAAGTCCCCAACACTCCCCTTTGTAGTGCCAGAGACTTAGCAGAAAAGAAATATATCCTCTCAAATGCAA
ATTCATTTTGCTATGAAAATGAAGTTGCCCTCACAAGCAAAGAGGAAGACGACAGTGAAAATGGAGTTCC
AGAAAGCACTAGTACGGACACGCCCCCTGACATAGACCTTCACAACCAGGCAAGTGTACCTCTAGAGCCC
AGGCCCTTACGGCGAGAGTCGGAGATACTCGAGGGCGGGGGCTCGGGGCTCGAAAACTTGTACTTCCAGA
GTGGCAGTGGAGGTACCAAGCACATCCTCTTCCGACGGAGGAGAAGGGGCTTCAGGCAGTAGGGCCCGAA
CAAAAACTCATCTCAGAAGAGGATCTGAATAGCGCCGTCGACCATCATCATAATCATCATTGAGTTTAAA
CCCGCTGATCAGCCTCGACTGTGCCTTCTAGTTGCCAGCCATCTGTTGTTTGCCCCTCCCCCGTGCCTTC
CTTGACCCTGGAAGGTGCCACTCCCACTGTCCTTTCCTAATAAAATGAGGAAATTGCATCGCATTGTCTG
AGTAGGTGTCATTCTATTCTGGGGGGTGGGGTGGGGCAGGACAGCAAGGGGGAGGATTGGGAAGACAATA
GCAGGCATGCTGGGGATGCGGTGGGCTCTATGGAGATCTATCGATGTTCTGGGGATGCGGTGGGCTCTAT
GGCTTCTGAGGCGGAAAGAACCAGCTGGGGCTCTAGGGGGTATCCCC
[124 nt withheld, positions 3408-3531]
C
[91 nt withheld, positions 3533-3623]
AGGGTGATGGTTCACGTACCTAGAAGTTCCTATTCCGAAGTTCCTATTCTCTAGAAAGTATAGGAACTTC
CTTGGCCAAAAAGCCTGAACTCACCGCGACGTCTGTCGAGAAGTTTCTGATCGAAAAGTTCGACAGCGTC
TCCGACCTGATGCAGCTCTCGGAGGGCGAAGAATCTCGTGCTTTCAGCTTCGATGTAGGAGGGCGTGGAT
ATGTCCTGCGGGTAAATAGCTGCGCCGATGGTTTCTACAAAGATCGTTATGTTTATCGGCACTTTGCATC
GGCCGCGCTCCCGATTCCGGAAGTGCTTGACATTGGGGAATTCAGCGAGAGCCTGACCTATTGCATCTCC
CGCCGTGCACAGGGTGTCACGTTGCAAGACCTGCCTGAAACCGAACTGCCCGCTGTTCTGCAGCCGGTCG
CGGAGGCCATGGATGCGATCGCTGCGGCCGATCTTAGCCAGACGAGCGGGTTCGGCCCATTCGGACCGCA
AGGAATCGGTCAATACACTACATGGCGTGATTTCATATGCGCGATTGCTGATCCCCATGTGTATCACTGG
CAAACTGTGATGGACGACACCGTCAGTGCGTCCGTCGCGCAGGCTCTCGATGAGCTGATGCTTTGGGCCG
AGGACTGCCCCGAAGTCCGGCACCTCGTGCACGCGGATTTCGGCTCCAACAATGTCCTGACGGACAATGG
CCGCATAACAGCGGTCATTGACTGGAGCGAGGCGATGTTCGGGGATTCCCAATACGAGGTCGCCAACATC
TTCTTCTGGAGGCCGTGGTTGGCTTGTATGGAGCAGCAGACGCGCTACTTCGAGCGGAGGCATCCGGAGC
TTGCAGGATCGCCGCGGCTCCGGGCGTATATGCTCCGCATTGGTCTTGACCAACTCTATCAGAGCTTGGT
TGACGGCAATTTCGATGATGCAGCTTGGGCGCAGGGTCGATGCGACGCAATCGTCCGATCCGGAGCCGGG
ACTGTCGGGCGTACACAAATCGCCCGCAGAAGCGCGGCCGTCTGGACCGATGGCTGTGTAGAAGTACTCG
CCGATAGTGGAAACCGACGCCCCAGCACTCGTCCGAGGGCAAAGGAATAGCACGTACTACGAGATTTCGA
TTCCACCGCCGCCTTCTATGAAAGGTTGGGCTTCGGAATCGTTTTCCGGGACGCCGGCTGGATGATCCTC
CAGCGCGGGGATCTCATGCTGGAGTTCTTCGCCCACCCCAACTTGTTTATTGCAGCTTATAATGGTTACA
AATAAAGCAATAGCATCACAAATTTCACAAATAAAGCATTTTTTTCACTGCATTCTAGTTGTGGTTTGTC
CAAACTCATCAATGTATCTTATCATGTCTGTATACCGTCGACCTCTAGCTAGAGCTTGGCGTAATCATGG
TCATAGCTGTTTCCTGTGTGAAATTGTTATCCGCTCACAATTCCACACAACATACGAGCCGGAAGCATAA
AGTGTAAAGCCTGGGGTGCCTAATGAGTGAGCTAACTCACATTAATTGCGTTGCGCTCACTGCCCGCTTT
CCAGTCGGGAAACCTGTCGTGCCAGCTGCATTAATGAATCGGCCAACGCGCGGGGAGAGGCGGTTTGCGT
ATTGGGCGCTCTTCCGCTTCCTCGCTCACTGACTCGCTGCGCTCGGTCGTTCGGCTGCGGCGAGCGGTAT
CAGCTCACTCAAAGGCGGTAATACGGTTATCCACAGAATCAGGGGATAACGCAGGAAAGAACATGTGAGC
AAAAGGCCAGCAAAAGGCCAGGAACCGTAAAAAGGCCGCGTTGCTGGCGTTTTTCCATAGGCTCCGCCCC
CCTGACGAGCATCACAAAAATCGACGCTCAAGTCAGAGGTGGCGAAACCCGACAGGACTATAAAGATACC
AGGCGTTTCCCCCTGGAAGCTCCCTCGTGCGCTCTCCTGTTCCGACCCTGCCGCTTACCGGATACCTGTC
CGCCTTTCTCCCTTCGGGAAGCGTGGCGCTTTCTCATAGCTCACGCTGTAGGTATCTCAGTTCGGTGTAG
GTCGTTCGCTCCAAGCTGGGCTGTGTGCACGAACCCCCCGTTCAGCCCGACCGCTGCGCCTTATCCGGTA
ACTATCGTCTTGAGTCCAACCCGGTAAGACACGACTTATCGCCACTGGCAGCAGCCACTGGTAACAGGAT
TAGCAGAGCGAGGTATGTAGGCGGTGCTACAGAGTTCTTGAAGTGGTGGCCTAACTACGGCTACACTAGA
AGAACAGTATTTGGTATCTGCGCTCTGCTGAAGCCAGTTACCTTCGGAAAAAGAGTTGGTAGCTCTTGAT
CCGGCAAACAAACCACCGCTGGTAGCGGTGGTTTTTTTGTTTGCAAGCAGCAGATTACGCGCAGAAAAAA
AGGATCTCAAGAAGATCCTTTGATCTTTTCTACGGGGTCTGACGCTCAGTGGAACGAAAACTCACGTTAA
GGGATTTTGGTCATGAGATTATCAAAAAGGATCTTCACCTAGATCCTTTTAAATTAAAAATGAAGTTTTA
AATCAATCTAAAGTATATATGAGTAAACTTGGTCTGACAGTTACCAATGCTTAATCAGTGAGGCACCTAT
CTCAGCGATCTGTCTATTTCGTTCATCCATAGTTGCCTGACTCCCCGTCGTGTAGATAACTACGATACGG
GAGGGCTTACCATCTGGCCCCAGTGCTGCAATGATACCGCGAGACCCACGCTCACCGGCTCCAGATTTAT
CAGCAATAAACCAGCCAGCCGGAAGGGCCGAGCGCAGAAGTGGTCCTGCAACTTTATCCGCCTCCATCCA
GTCTATTAATTGTTGCCGGGAAGCTAGAGTAAGTAGTTCGCCAGTTAATAGTTTGCGCAACGTTGTTGCC
ATTGCTACAGGCATCGTGGTGTCACGCTCGTCGTTTGGTATGGCTTCATTCAGCTCCGGTTCCCAACGAT
CAAGGCGAGTTACATGATCCCCCATGTTGTGCAAAAAAGCGGTTAGCTCCTTCGGTCCTCCGATCGTTGT
CAGAAGTAAGTTGGCCGCAGTGTTATCACTCATGGTTATGGCAGCACTGCATAATTCTCTTACTGTCATG
CCATCCGTAAGATGCTTTTCTGTGACTGGTGAGTACTCAACCAAGTCATTCTGAGAATAGTGTATGCGGC
GACCGAGTTGCTCTTGCCCGGCGTCAATACGGGATAATACCGCGCCACATAGCAGAACTTTAAAAGTGCT
CATCATTGGAAAACGTTCTTCGGGGCGAAAACTCTCAAGGATCTTACCGCTGTTGAGATCCAGTTCGATG
TAACCCACTCGTGCACCCAACTGATCTTCAGCATCTTTTACTTTCACCAGCGTTTCTGGGTGAGCAAAAA
CAGGAAGGCAAAATGCCGCAAAAAAGGGAATAAGGGCGACACGGAAATGTTGAATACTCATACTCTTCCT
TTTTCAATATTATTGAAGCATTTATCAGGGTTATTGTCTCATGAGCGGATACATATTTGAATGTATTTAG
AAAAATAAACAAATAGGGGTTCCGCGCACATTTCCCCGAAAAGTGCCACCTGACGTCGACGGATCGGGAG
ATCTCCCGATCCCCTATGGTGCACTCTCAGTACAATCTGCTCTGATGCCGCATAGTTAAGCCAGTATCTG
CTCCCTGCTTGTGTGTTGGAGGTCGCTGAGTAGTGCGCGAGC
Features (pLannotate 1.2.2; 23 found; start..end, strand, type, name):
    105..484     +  enhancer       CMV enhancer: human cytomegalovirus immediate early enhancer
    485..688     +  promoter       CMV promoter: human cytomegalovirus (CMV) immediate early promoter
    690..709     +  promoter       PLtetO-1 promoter (fragment): modified phage lambda PL promoter with tet operator sites (Lutz and Bujard, 1997)
    711..730     +  promoter       PLtetO-1 promoter (fragment): modified phage lambda PL promoter with tet operator sites (Lutz and Bujard, 1997)
    738..771     +  promoter       TRE3GV promoter (fragment): 3rd-generation Tet-responsive promoter that can be activated by binding of Tet-On® 3G, optimized for retroviral and lentiviral vectors
    867..1583    +  CDS            EGFP: EGFP is a basic (constitutively fluorescent) green fluorescent protein published in 1996, derived from Aequorea victoria. It is reported to be a rapidly-maturing weak dimer with moderate acid sensitivity.
   1590..2897    +  CDS            KCNJ2: KCNJ2_HUMAN - Also known as IRK1. Experimental evidence at protein level: Swiss-Prot protein existence level 1. Probably participates in establishing action potential waveform and excitability of neuronal and muscle tissues. Inward rectifier potassium channels are characterized by a greater tendency to allow potassium to flow into the cell rather than out of it. Their voltage dependence is regulated by the concentration of extracellular potassium; as external potassium is raised, the voltage range of the channel opening shifts to more positive voltages. The inward rectification is mainly due t
   3099..3323    +  polyA_signal   bGH poly(A) signal: bovine growth hormone polyadenylation signal
   3339..3362    +  polyA_signal   bGH poly(A) signal (fragment): bovine growth hormone polyadenylation signal
   3366..3387    +  promoter       SV40 promoter (fragment): SV40 enhancer and early promoter
   3408..3641    +  rep_origin     f1 ori (fragment) (sequence partly withheld): f1 bacteriophage origin of replication; arrow indicates direction of (+) strand synthesis
   3646..3693    +  protein_bind   FRT: FLP-mediated recombination occurs in the 8-bp core sequence TCTAGAAA (Turan and Bode, 2011). FLP recombinase from the Saccharomyces cerevisiae 2μ plasmid
   3701..4723    +  CDS            HygR: aminoglycoside phosphotransferase from E. coli; aph(4)-Ia; confers resistance to hygromycin
   4733..4858    +  CDS            ble (fragment): BLE_KLEPN - Experimental evidence at protein level: Swiss-Prot protein existence level 1. Binding protein with a strong affinity to the bleomycin family of antibiotics. Binds to CL990; an antimitotic-antibiotic compound. From Klebsiella pneumoniae.
   4853..4974    +  polyA_signal   SV40 poly(A) signal: SV40 polyadenylation signal
   5047..5063    -  protein_bind   lac operator: The lac repressor binds to the lac operator to inhibit transcription in E. coli. This inhibition can be relieved by adding lactose or isopropyl-β-D-thiogalactopyranoside (IPTG). lac repressor encoded by lacI
   5071..5101    -  promoter       lac promoter: promoter for the E. coli lac operon
   5116..5137    -  protein_bind   CAP binding site: CAP binding activates transcription in the presence of cAMP. E. coli catabolite activator protein
   5150..5242    -  CDS            lacI (fragment): lac repressor; lacI; The lac repressor binds to the lac operator to inhibit transcription in E. coli. This inhibition can be relieved by adding lactose or isopropyl-β-D-thiogalactopyranoside (IPTG).
   5425..6013    -  rep_origin     ori: high-copy-number ColE1/pMB1/pBR322/pUC origin of replication
   6184..7044    -  CDS            AmpR: β-lactamase; bla; confers resistance to ampicillin, carbenicillin, and related antibiotics
   7045..7149    -  promoter       AmpR promoter: bla
   7208..7260    -  misc_feature   bom (fragment): basis of mobility region from pBR322
