[The description below was written by a language model from this plasmid's Addgene catalogue record and pLannotate feature annotations shown in this document.]
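Description:
CMVTO-GFP-Kir2.1-HA-tevs-RXR-V2 is a 7.3 kb mammalian expression plasmid built on a CMVTO-FlpIn backbone. It is propagated in E. coli at high copy from a ColE1/pUC-type origin with ampicillin selection through β-lactamase. The expression cassette is driven by the human CMV immediate-early enhancer and promoter, followed by short sequences annotated as tet operator–containing fragments. This matches the "TO" in the name and implies that transcription can be repressed by Tet repressor and induced with tetracycline or doxycycline in suitable host cells. Downstream, a promoterless hygromycin resistance gene sits directly after an FRT site and ends with an SV40 polyadenylation signal. This is the usual Flp-In arrangement, in which FLP-mediated recombination into a genomic FRT landing pad activates HygR, allowing selection of single-copy stable integrants. The plasmid can also be used for transient transfection.

The payload is an EGFP coding sequence followed directly by KCNJ2 (Kir2.1, the inward-rectifier potassium channel), terminated by the bGH polyadenylation signal. About 200 bp between the annotated channel sequence and the polyA is unannotated. Judging from the name, this region probably carries the HA epitope, a TEV protease cleavage site (tevs) and an RXR motif, although the feature table does not confirm these elements. RXR motifs generally act as endoplasmic reticulum retention signals. The stated purpose, a TEVP-inducible GFP-conjugated Kir2.1 "RELEASE" construct, suggests that TEV protease cleavage removes the retention tag so the fluorescent channel can traffic to the cell surface. The construct therefore places surface display of a membrane protein under protease control. The record lists the insert species as synthetic, and it does not explain what "V2" denotes.
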