Addgene plasmid #179705: CMVTO-GFP-Kir2.1-HA-tevs-RXR-V2
Purpose: TEVP-inducible GFP-conjugated Kir2.1 RELEASE
Depositing lab: Xiaojing Gao. Depositing organization: Stanford University. Publication: Protease-controlled secretion and display of intercellular signals. Vlahos AE, Kang J, Aldrete CA, Zhu R, Chong LS, Elowitz MB, Gao XJ. Nat Commun. 2022 Feb 17;13(1):912. doi: 10.1038/s41467-022-28623-y. PubMed 35177637.
Backbone
  Vector backbone: CMVTO-FlpIn
  Vector type: Mammalian Expression
Growth in bacteria
  Bacterial resistance: Ampicillin, 100 μg/mL
  Growth temperature: 37°C
  Growth strain: DH5alpha
  Copy number: High Copy
Gene/Insert
  Gene/Insert name: Kir2.1
  Species: Synthetic
Terms and licenses: Academic/Nonprofit Terms; Industry Terms: Not Available to Industry
How to cite: CMVTO-GFP-Kir2.1-HA-tevs-RXR-V2 was a gift from Xiaojing Gao (Addgene plasmid # 179705 ; http://n2t.net/addgene:179705 ; RRID:Addgene_179705)
